# Supplementary material for: Elucidation and refinement of synthetic receptor mechanisms
Source: bioRxiv preprint, doi:10.1101/2020.04.16.045039, version 2 (2020-08-14)
Supplement: Supplementary Data 2 [file 045039_file03.zip › Supplementary Data 2/Reporters/pLL1250 pBI-DsRed2.gb]

LOCUS       Exported                5043 bp ds-DNA     circular SYN 05-AUG-2020
DEFINITION  synthetic circular DNA
ACCESSION   .
VERSION     .
KEYWORDS    .
SOURCE      synthetic DNA construct
  ORGANISM  recombinant plasmid
REFERENCE   1  (bases 1 to 5043)
  AUTHORS   Trial User
  TITLE     Direct Submission
  JOURNAL   Exported Wednesday, Aug 5, 2020 from SnapGene 5.1.4.1
            https://www.snapgene.com
FEATURES             Location/Qualifiers
     source          1..5043
                     /organism="recombinant plasmid"
                     /mol_type="other DNA"
     rep_origin      17..605
                     /direction=RIGHT
                     /label=ori
                     /note="high-copy-number ColE1/pMB1/pBR322/pUC origin of 
                     replication"
     polyA_signal    1167..1222
                     /label=beta-globin poly(A) signal
                     /note="rabbit beta-globin polyadenylation signal (Gil and 
                     Proudfoot, 1987)"
     intron          1419..1991
                     /label=beta-globin intron
                     /note="intron from rabbit beta-globin gene"
     promoter        complement(2090..2185)
                     /label=minimal CMV promoter
     protein_bind    2243..2513
                     /label=tetracycline response element
                     /bound_moiety="tetracycline repressor TetR"
                     /note="contains seven copies of the tetracycline operator 
                     tetO"
     promoter        2531..2626
                     /label=minimal CMV promoter
     CDS             2657..3334
                     /codon_start=1
                     /product="improved tetrameric variant of DsRed fluorescent 
                     protein"
                     /label=DsRed2
                     /note="mammalian codon-optimized"
                     /translation="MASSENVITEFMRFKVRMEGTVNGHEFEIEGEGEGRPYEGHNTVK
                     LKVTKGGPLPFAWDILSPQFQYGSKVYVKHPADIPDYKKLSFPEGFKWERVMNFEDGGV
                     ATVTQDSSLQDGCFIYKVKFIGVNFPSDGPVMQKKTMGWEASTERLYPRDGVLKGETHK
                     ALKLKDGGHYLVEFKSIYMAKKPVQLPGYYYVDAKLDITSHNEDYTIVEQYERTEGRHH
                     LFL"
     polyA_signal    3359..3493
                     /label=SV40 poly(A) signal
                     /note="SV40 polyadenylation signal"
     promoter        3924..4028
                     /gene="bla"
                     /label=AmpR promoter
     CDS             4029..4889
                     /codon_start=1
                     /gene="bla"
                     /product="beta-lactamase"
                     /label=AmpR
                     /note="confers resistance to ampicillin, carbenicillin, and
                     related antibiotics"
                     /translation="MSIQHFRVALIPFFAAFCLPVFAHPETLVKVKDAEDQLGARVGYI
                     ELDLNSGKILESFRPEERFPMMSTFKVLLCGAVLSRIDAGQEQLGRRIHYSQNDLVEYS
                     PVTEKHLTDGMTVRELCSAAITMSDNTAANLLLTTIGGPKELTAFLHNMGDHVTRLDRW
                     EPELNEAIPNDERDTTMPVAMATTLRKLLTGELLTLASRQQLIDWMEADKVAGPLLRSA
                     LPAGWFIADKSGAGERGSRGIIAALGPDGKPSRIVVIYTTGSQATMDERNRQIAEIGAS
                     LIKHW"
ORIGIN
        1 agatcaaagg atcttcttga gatccttttt ttctgcgcgt aatctgctgc ttgcaaacaa
       61 aaaaaccacc gctaccagcg gtggtttgtt tgccggatca agagctacca actctttttc
      121 cgaaggtaac tggcttcagc agagcgcaga taccaaatac tgtccttcta gtgtagccgt
      181 agttaggcca ccacttcaag aactctgtag caccgcctac atacctcgct ctgctaatcc
      241 tgttaccagt ggctgctgcc agtggcgata agtcgtgtct taccgggttg gactcaagac
      301 gatagttacc ggataaggcg cagcggtcgg gctgaacggg gggttcgtgc acacagccca
      361 gcttggagcg aacgacctac accgaactga gatacctaca gcgtgagcat tgagaaagcg
      421 ccacgcttcc cgaagggaga aaggcggaca ggtatccggt aagcggcagg gtcggaacag
      481 gagagcgcac gagggagctt ccagggggaa acgcctggta tctttatagt cctgtcgggt
      541 ttcgccacct ctgacttgag cgtcgatttt tgtgatgctc gtcagggggg cggagcctat
      601 ggaaaaacgc cagcaacgcg gcctttttac ggttcctggc cttttgctgg ccttttgctc
      661 acatgttctt tcctgcgtta tcccctgatt ctgtggataa ccgtattacc gcctttgagt
      721 gagctgatac cgctcgccgc agccgaacga ccgagcgcag cgagtcagtg agcgaggaag
      781 cggaagagcg cccaatacgc aaaccgcctc tccccgcgcg ttggccgatt cattaatgca
      841 gtcgagttca taagagaaga gggacagcta tgactgggag tagtcaggag aggaggaaaa
      901 atctggctag taaaacatgt aaggaaaatt ttagggatgt taaagaaaaa aataacacaa
      961 aacaaaatat aaaaaaaatc taacctcaag tcaaggcttt tctatggaat aaggaatgga
     1021 cagcaggggg ctgtttcata tactgatgac ctctttatag ccacctttgt tcatggcagc
     1081 cagcatatgg catatgttgc caaactctaa accaaatact cattctgatg ttttaaatga
     1141 tttgccctcc catatgtcct tccgagtgag agacacaaaa aattcccaca cactattgca
     1201 atgaaaataa atttccttta ttacccagaa gtcagatgct caaggggctt catgatgtcc
     1261 ccataatttt tggcagaggg aaaaagatct cagtggtatt tgtgagccag ggcattggcc
     1321 acaccagcca ccaccttctg ataggcagcc tgcacctgag gagtgaattc tttgccaaaa
     1381 tgatgagaca gcacaacaac cagcacgttg cccaggagct gtaggaaaaa gaagaaggca
     1441 tgaacatggt tagcagaggg gcccggtttg gactcagagt attttatcct catctcaaac
     1501 agtgtatatc attgtaacca taaagagaaa ggcaggatga ttaccaggat gtagttgttt
     1561 ctaccaataa gaatatttcc acgccagcca gaatttatat gcagaaatat tctaccttat
     1621 catttaatta taacaattgt tctctaaaac tgtgctgaag tacaatataa ttaccctgat
     1681 tgccttgaaa aaaaagtgat tagagaaagt acttacaatc tgacaaataa acgaaagtga
     1741 atttaaaaat tcgttacaaa tgcaagctaa agtttaacga aaaaagttac agaaaatgaa
     1801 aagaaaataa gaggagacaa tggttgtcaa cagagtagaa agtgaaagaa acaaaattat
     1861 catgagggtc catggtgata caagggacat cttcccattc taaacaacac cctgaaaact
     1921 ttgccccctc catataacat gaatttttca atagcgaaaa agaaagaaca atcaagggtc
     1981 cccaaactca ccctgaagtt ctcagtctag agatatcgtc gaggccgcgc tagcacgcgt
     2041 cagctgacta gaggatcccc gggtaccgag ctcgaattcg gggccgcgga ggctggatcg
     2101 gtcccggtgt cttctatgga ggtcaaaaca gcgtggatgg cgtctccagg cgatctgacg
     2161 gttcactaaa cgagctctgc ttatataggc ctcccaccgt acacgcctac tcgacccggg
     2221 taccgagctc gactttcact tttctctatc actgataggg agtggtaaac tcgactttca
     2281 cttttctcta tcactgatag ggagtggtaa actcgacttt cacttttctc tatcactgat
     2341 agggagtggt aaactcgact ttcacttttc tctatcactg atagggagtg gtaaactcga
     2401 ctttcacttt tctctatcac tgatagggag tggtaaactc gactttcact tttctctatc
     2461 actgataggg agtggtaaac tcgactttca cttttctcta tcactgatag ggagtggtaa
     2521 actcgaccta tataagcaga gctcgtttag tgaaccgtca gatcgcctgg agacgccatc
     2581 cacgctgttt tgacctccat agaagacacc gggaccgatc cagcctccgc ggccccgaat
     2641 tcctgcaggc ggccgcatgg cctcctccga gaacgtcatc accgagttca tgcgcttcaa
     2701 ggtgcgcatg gagggcaccg tgaacggcca cgagttcgag atcgagggcg agggcgaggg
     2761 ccgcccctac gagggccaca acaccgtgaa gctgaaggtg accaagggcg gccccctgcc
     2821 cttcgcctgg gacatcctgt ccccccagtt ccagtacggc tccaaggtgt acgtgaagca
     2881 ccccgccgac atccccgact acaagaagct gtccttcccc gagggcttca agtgggagcg
     2941 cgtgatgaac ttcgaggacg gcggcgtggc gaccgtgacc caggactcct ccctgcagga
     3001 cggctgcttc atctacaagg tgaagttcat cggcgtgaac ttcccctccg acggccccgt
     3061 gatgcagaag aagaccatgg gctgggaggc ctccaccgag cgcctgtacc cccgcgacgg
     3121 cgtgctgaag ggcgagaccc acaaggccct gaagctgaag gacggcggcc actacctggt
     3181 ggagttcaag tccatctaca tggccaagaa gcccgtgcag ctgcccggct actactacgt
     3241 ggacgccaag ctggacatca cctcccacaa cgaggactac accatcgtgg agcagtacga
     3301 gcgcaccgag ggccgccacc acctgttcct gtagaagctt gtcgacctag ttctagagga
     3361 tccagacatg ataagataca ttgatgagtt tggacaaacc acaactagaa tgcagtgaaa
     3421 aaaatgcttt atttgtgaaa tttgtgatgc tattgcttta tttgtaacca ttataagctg
     3481 caataaacaa gttaacaaca acaattgcat tcattttatg tttcaggttc agggggaggt
     3541 gtgggaggtt ttttaaagca agtaaaacct ctacaaatgt ggtatggctg attatgatcc
     3601 tgcaagcctc gtcgtctggc cggaccacgc tatctgtgca aggtccccgg acgcgcgctc
     3661 catgagcaga gcgcccgccg ccgaggcaag actcgggcgg cgccctgccc gtcccaccag
     3721 gtcaacaggc ggtaaccggc ctcttcatcg ggaatgcgcg cgaccttcag catcgccggc
     3781 atgtcccctg gcggacggga agtatcagct cgaccagcgt cgagtgaaga cgaaagggcc
     3841 tcgtgatacg cctattttta taggttaatg tcatgataat aatggtttct tagacgtcag
     3901 gtggcacttt tcggggaaat gtgcgcggaa cccctatttg tttatttttc taaatacatt
     3961 caaatatgta tccgctcatg agacaataac cctgataaat gcttcaataa tattgaaaaa
     4021 ggaagagtat gagtattcaa catttccgtg tcgcccttat tccctttttt gcggcatttt
     4081 gccttcctgt ttttgctcac ccagaaacgc tggtgaaagt aaaagatgct gaagatcagt
     4141 tgggtgcacg agtgggttac atcgaactgg atctcaacag cggtaagatc cttgagagtt
     4201 ttcgccccga agaacgtttt ccaatgatga gcacttttaa agttctgcta tgtggcgcgg
     4261 tattatcccg tattgacgcc gggcaagagc aactcggtcg ccgcatacac tattctcaga
     4321 atgacttggt tgagtactca ccagtcacag aaaagcatct tacggatggc atgacagtaa
     4381 gagaattatg cagtgctgcc ataaccatga gtgataacac tgcggccaac ttacttctga
     4441 caacgatcgg aggaccgaag gagctaaccg cttttttgca caacatgggg gatcatgtaa
     4501 ctcgccttga tcgttgggaa ccggagctga atgaagccat accaaacgac gagcgtgaca
     4561 ccacgatgcc tgtagcaatg gcaacaacgt tgcgcaaact attaactggc gaactactta
     4621 ctctagcttc ccggcaacaa ttaatagact ggatggaggc ggataaagtt gcaggaccac
     4681 ttctgcgctc ggcccttccg gctggctggt ttattgctga taaatctgga gccggtgagc
     4741 gtgggtctcg cggtatcatt gcagcactgg ggccagatgg taagccctcc cgtatcgtag
     4801 ttatctacac gacggggagt caggcaacta tggatgaacg aaatagacag atcgctgaga
     4861 taggtgcctc actgattaag cattggtaac tgtcagacca agtttactca tatatacttt
     4921 agattgattt aaaacttcat ttttaattta aaaggatcta ggtgaagatc ctttttgata
     4981 atctcatgac caaaatccct taacgtgagt tttcgttcca ctgagcgtca gaccccgtag
     5041 aaa
//
