# Supplementary material for: Elucidation and refinement of synthetic receptor mechanisms
Source: bioRxiv preprint, doi:10.1101/2020.04.16.045039, version 2 (2020-08-14)
Supplement: Supplementary Data 2 [file 045039_file03.zip › Supplementary Data 2/Reporters/pPD464 pBI-Fluc.gb]

LOCUS       Exported                6030 bp ds-DNA     circular SYN 17-JUN-2020
DEFINITION  synthetic circular DNA
ACCESSION   .
VERSION     .
KEYWORDS    .
SOURCE      synthetic DNA construct
  ORGANISM  recombinant plasmid
REFERENCE   1  (bases 1 to 6030)
  AUTHORS   Leonard Lab
  TITLE     Direct Submission
  JOURNAL   Exported Wednesday, Jun 17, 2020 from SnapGene 5.1.3
            https://www.snapgene.com
FEATURES             Location/Qualifiers
     source          1..6030
                     /organism="recombinant plasmid"
                     /mol_type="other DNA"
     intron          19..591
                     /label=beta-globin intron
                     /note="intron from rabbit beta-globin gene"
     polyA_signal    788..843
                     /label=beta-globin poly(A) signal
                     /note="rabbit beta-globin polyadenylation signal (Gil and 
                     Proudfoot, 1987)"
     rep_origin      complement(1405..1993)
                     /direction=LEFT
                     /label=ori
                     /note="high-copy-number ColE1/pMB1/pBR322/pUC origin of 
                     replication"
     CDS             complement(2164..3024)
                     /codon_start=1
                     /gene="bla"
                     /product="beta-lactamase"
                     /label=AmpR
                     /note="confers resistance to ampicillin, carbenicillin, and
                     related antibiotics"
                     /translation="MSIQHFRVALIPFFAAFCLPVFAHPETLVKVKDAEDQLGARVGYI
                     ELDLNSGKILESFRPEERFPMMSTFKVLLCGAVLSRIDAGQEQLGRRIHYSQNDLVEYS
                     PVTEKHLTDGMTVRELCSAAITMSDNTAANLLLTTIGGPKELTAFLHNMGDHVTRLDRW
                     EPELNEAIPNDERDTTMPVAMATTLRKLLTGELLTLASRQQLIDWMEADKVAGPLLRSA
                     LPAGWFIADKSGAGERGSRGIIAALGPDGKPSRIVVIYTTGSQATMDERNRQIAEIGAS
                     LIKHW"
     promoter        complement(3025..3129)
                     /gene="bla"
                     /label=AmpR promoter
     polyA_signal    3560..3694
                     /label=SV40 poly(A) signal
                     /note="SV40 polyadenylation signal"
     CDS             complement(3719..5371)
                     /codon_start=1
                     /gene="luc+"
                     /product="Firefly luciferase"
                     /label=Firefly luciferase
                     /note="enhanced luc+ version of the luciferase gene"
                     /translation="MEDAKNIKKGPAPFYPLEDGTAGEQLHKAMKRYALVPGTIAFTDA
                     HIEVDITYAEYFEMSVRLAEAMKRYGLNTNHRIVVCSENSLQFFMPVLGALFIGVAVAP
                     ANDIYNERELLNSMGISQPTVVFVSKKGLQKILNVQKKLPIIQKIIIMDSKTDYQGFQS
                     MYTFVTSHLPPGFNEYDFVPESFDRDKTIALIMNSSGSTGLPKGVALPHRTACVRFSHA
                     RDPIFGNQIIPDTAILSVVPFHHGFGMFTTLGYLICGFRVVLMYRFEEELFLRSLQDYK
                     IQSALLVPTLFSFFAKSTLIDKYDLSNLHEIASGGAPLSKEVGEAVAKRFHLPGIRQGY
                     GLTETTSAILITPEGDDKPGAVGKVVPFFEAKVVDLDTGKTLGVNQRGELCVRGPMIMS
                     GYVNNPEATNALIDKDGWLHSGDIAYWDEDEHFFIVDRLKSLIKYKGYQVAPAELESIL
                     LQHPNIFDAGVAGLPDDDAGELPAAVVVLEHGKTMTEKEIVDYVASQVTTAKKLRGGVV
                     FVDEVPKGLTGKLDARKIREILIKAKKGGKIAV"
     promoter        complement(5414..5509)
                     /label=minimal CMV promoter
     protein_bind    5527..5797
                     /label=tetracycline response element
                     /bound_moiety="tetracycline repressor TetR"
                     /note="contains seven copies of the tetracycline operator 
                     tetO"
     promoter        5855..5950
                     /label=minimal CMV promoter
ORIGIN
        1 tagactgaga acttcagggt gagtttgggg acccttgatt gttctttctt tttcgctatt
       61 gaaaaattca tgttatatgg agggggcaaa gttttcaggg tgttgtttag aatgggaaga
      121 tgtcccttgt atcaccatgg accctcatga taattttgtt tctttcactt tctactctgt
      181 tgacaaccat tgtctcctct tattttcttt tcattttctg taactttttt cgttaaactt
      241 tagcttgcat ttgtaacgaa tttttaaatt cactttcgtt tatttgtcag attgtaagta
      301 ctttctctaa tcactttttt ttcaaggcaa tcagggtaat tatattgtac ttcagcacag
      361 ttttagagaa caattgttat aattaaatga taaggtagaa tatttctgca tataaattct
      421 ggctggcgtg gaaatattct tattggtaga aacaactaca tcctggtaat catcctgcct
      481 ttctctttat ggttacaatg atatacactg tttgagatga ggataaaata ctctgagtcc
      541 aaaccgggcc cctctgctaa ccatgttcat gccttcttct ttttcctaca gctcctgggc
      601 aacgtgctgg ttgttgtgct gtctcatcat tttggcaaag aattcactcc tcaggtgcag
      661 gctgcctatc agaaggtggt ggctggtgtg gccaatgccc tggctcacaa ataccactga
      721 gatctttttc cctctgccaa aaattatggg gacatcatga agccccttga gcatctgact
      781 tctgggtaat aaaggaaatt tattttcatt gcaatagtgt gtgggaattt tttgtgtctc
      841 tcactcggaa ggacatatgg gagggcaaat catttaaaac atcagaatga gtatttggtt
      901 tagagtttgg caacatatgc catatgctgg ctgccatgaa caaaggtggc tataaagagg
      961 tcatcagtat atgaaacagc cccctgctgt ccattcctta ttccatagaa aagccttgac
     1021 ttgaggttag atttttttta tattttgttt tgtgttattt ttttctttaa catccctaaa
     1081 attttcctta catgttttac tagccagatt tttcctcctc tcctgactac tcccagtcat
     1141 agctgtccct cttctcttat gaactcgact gcattaatga atcggccaac gcgcggggag
     1201 aggcggtttg cgtattgggc gctcttccgc ttcctcgctc actgactcgc tgcgctcggt
     1261 cgttcggctg cggcgagcgg tatcagctca ctcaaaggcg gtaatacggt tatccacaga
     1321 atcaggggat aacgcaggaa agaacatgtg agcaaaaggc cagcaaaagg ccaggaaccg
     1381 taaaaaggcc gcgttgctgg cgtttttcca taggctccgc ccccctgacg agcatcacaa
     1441 aaatcgacgc tcaagtcaga ggtggcgaaa cccgacagga ctataaagat accaggcgtt
     1501 tccccctgga agctccctcg tgcgctctcc tgttccgacc ctgccgctta ccggatacct
     1561 gtccgccttt ctcccttcgg gaagcgtggc gctttctcaa tgctcacgct gtaggtatct
     1621 cagttcggtg taggtcgttc gctccaagct gggctgtgtg cacgaacccc ccgttcagcc
     1681 cgaccgctgc gccttatccg gtaactatcg tcttgagtcc aacccggtaa gacacgactt
     1741 atcgccactg gcagcagcca ctggtaacag gattagcaga gcgaggtatg taggcggtgc
     1801 tacagagttc ttgaagtggt ggcctaacta cggctacact agaaggacag tatttggtat
     1861 ctgcgctctg ctgaagccag ttaccttcgg aaaaagagtt ggtagctctt gatccggcaa
     1921 acaaaccacc gctggtagcg gtggtttttt tgtttgcaag cagcagatta cgcgcagaaa
     1981 aaaaggatct caagaagatc ctttgatctt ttctacgggg tctgacgctc agtggaacga
     2041 aaactcacgt taagggattt tggtcatgag attatcaaaa aggatcttca cctagatcct
     2101 tttaaattaa aaatgaagtt ttaaatcaat ctaaagtata tatgagtaaa cttggtctga
     2161 cagttaccaa tgcttaatca gtgaggcacc tatctcagcg atctgtctat ttcgttcatc
     2221 catagttgcc tgactccccg tcgtgtagat aactacgata cgggagggct taccatctgg
     2281 ccccagtgct gcaatgatac cgcgagaccc acgctcaccg gctccagatt tatcagcaat
     2341 aaaccagcca gccggaaggg ccgagcgcag aagtggtcct gcaactttat ccgcctccat
     2401 ccagtctatt aattgttgcc gggaagctag agtaagtagt tcgccagtta atagtttgcg
     2461 caacgttgtt gccattgcta caggcatcgt ggtgtcacgc tcgtcgtttg gtatggcttc
     2521 attcagctcc ggttcccaac gatcaaggcg agttacatga tcccccatgt tgtgcaaaaa
     2581 agcggttagc tccttcggtc ctccgatcgt tgtcagaagt aagttggccg cagtgttatc
     2641 actcatggtt atggcagcac tgcataattc tcttactgtc atgccatccg taagatgctt
     2701 ttctgtgact ggtgagtact caaccaagtc attctgagaa tagtgtatgc ggcgaccgag
     2761 ttgctcttgc ccggcgtcaa tacgggataa taccgcgcca catagcagaa ctttaaaagt
     2821 gctcatcatt ggaaaacgtt cttcggggcg aaaactctca aggatcttac cgctgttgag
     2881 atccagttcg atgtaaccca ctcgtgcacc caactgatct tcagcatctt ttactttcac
     2941 cagcgtttct gggtgagcaa aaacaggaag gcaaaatgcc gcaaaaaagg gaataagggc
     3001 gacacggaaa tgttgaatac tcatactctt cctttttcaa tattattgaa gcatttatca
     3061 gggttattgt ctcatgagcg gatacatatt tgaatgtatt tagaaaaata aacaaatagg
     3121 ggttccgcgc acatttcccc gaaaagtgcc acctgacgtc taagaaacca ttattatcat
     3181 gacattaacc tataaaaata ggcgtatcac gaggcccttt cgtcttcact cgacgctggt
     3241 cgagctgata cttcccgtcc gccaggggac atgccggcga tgctgaaggt cgcgcgcatt
     3301 cccgatgaag aggccggtta ccgcctgttg acctggtggg acgggcaggg cgccgcccga
     3361 gtcttgcctc ggcggcgggc gctctgctca tggagcgcgc gtccggggac cttgcacaga
     3421 tagcgtggtc cggccagacg acgaggcttg caggatcata atcagccata ccacatttgt
     3481 agaggtttta cttgctttaa aaaacctccc acacctcccc ctgaacctga aacataaaat
     3541 gaatgcaatt gttgttgtta acttgtttat tgcagcttat aatggttaca aataaagcaa
     3601 tagcatcaca aatttcacaa ataaagcatt tttttcactg cattctagtt gtggtttgtc
     3661 caaactcatc aatgtatctt atcatgtctg gatcctctag aactaggtcg acaagctttt
     3721 acacggcgat ctttccgccc ttcttggcct ttatgaggat ctctctgatt tttcttgcgt
     3781 cgagttttcc ggtaagacct ttcggtactt cgtccacaaa cacaactcct ccgcgcaact
     3841 ttttcgcggt tgttacttga ctggcgacgt aatccacgat ctctttttcc gtcatcgtct
     3901 ttccgtgctc caaaacaaca acggcggcgg gaagttcacc ggcgtcatcg tcgggaagac
     3961 ctgcgacacc tgcgtcgaag atgttggggt gttggagcaa gatggattcc aattcagcgg
     4021 gagccacctg atagcctttg tacttaatca gagacttcag gcggtcaacg atgaagaagt
     4081 gttcgtcttc gtcccagtaa gctatgtctc cagaatgtag ccatccatcc ttgtcaatca
     4141 aggcgttggt cgcttccgga ttgtttacat aaccggacat aatcatagga cctctcacac
     4201 acagttcgcc tctttgatta acgcccagcg ttttcccggt atccagatcc acaaccttcg
     4261 cttcaaaaaa tggaacaact ttaccgaccg cgcccggttt atcatccccc tcgggtgtaa
     4321 tcagaatagc tgatgtagtc tcagtgagcc catatccttg cctgatacct ggcagatgga
     4381 acctcttggc aaccgcttcc ccgacttcct tagagagggg agcgccacca gaagcaattt
     4441 cgtgtaaatt agataaatcg tatttgtcaa tcagagtgct tttggcgaag aaggagaata
     4501 gggttggcac cagcagcgca ctttgaatct tgtaatcctg aaggctcctc agaaacagct
     4561 cttcttcaaa tctatacatt aagacgactc gaaatccaca tatcaaatat ccgagtgtag
     4621 taaacattcc aaaaccgtga tggaatggaa caacacttaa aatcgcagta tccggaatga
     4681 tttgattgcc aaaaatagga tctctggcat gcgagaatct cacgcaggca gttctatgag
     4741 gcagagcgac acctttaggc agaccagtag atccagagga gttcatgatc agtgcaattg
     4801 tcttgtccct atcgaaggac tctggcacaa aatcgtattc attaaaaccg ggaggtagat
     4861 gagatgtgac gaacgtgtac atcgactgaa atccctggta atccgtttta gaatccatga
     4921 taataatttt ttggatgatt gggagctttt tttgcacgtt caaaattttt tgcaacccct
     4981 ttttggaaac gaacaccacg gtaggctgcg aaatgcccat actgttgagc aattcacgtt
     5041 cattataaat gtcgttcgcg ggcgcaactg caactccgat aaataacgcg cccaacaccg
     5101 gcataaagaa ttgaagagag ttttcactgc atacgacgat tctgtgattt gtattcagcc
     5161 catatcgttt catagcttct gccaaccgaa cggacatttc gaagtactca gcgtaagtga
     5221 tgtccacctc gatatgtgca tctgtaaaag caattgttcc aggaaccagg gcgtatctct
     5281 tcatagcctt atgcagttgc tctccagcgg ttccatcttc cagcggatag aatggcgccg
     5341 ggcctttctt tatgtttttg gcgtcttcca tactagttct agagcggccg cctgcaggaa
     5401 ttcggggccg cggaggctgg atcggtcccg gtgtcttcta tggaggtcaa aacagcgtgg
     5461 atggcgtctc caggcgatct gacggttcac taaacgagct ctgcttatat aggtcgagtt
     5521 taccactccc tatcagtgat agagaaaagt gaaagtcgag tttaccactc cctatcagtg
     5581 atagagaaaa gtgaaagtcg agtttaccac tccctatcag tgatagagaa aagtgaaagt
     5641 cgagtttacc actccctatc agtgatagag aaaagtgaaa gtcgagttta ccactcccta
     5701 tcagtgatag agaaaagtga aagtcgagtt taccactccc tatcagtgat agagaaaagt
     5761 gaaagtcgag tttaccactc cctatcagtg atagagaaaa gtgaaagtcg agctcggtac
     5821 ccgggtcgag taggcgtgta cggtgggagg cctatataag cagagctcgt ttagtgaacc
     5881 gtcagatcgc ctggagacgc catccacgct gttttgacct ccatagaaga caccgggacc
     5941 gatccagcct ccgcggcccc gaattcgagc tcggtacccg gggatcctct agtcagctga
     6001 cgcgtgctag cgcggcctcg acgatatctc
//
